Addgene plasmid #230839: pGH880
Purpose: Ef1a-dCas9-AID*-T2A-tagBFP-wPRE
Depositing lab: Gaelen Hess. Depositing organization: University of Wisconsin, Madison. Publication: Toward optimizing diversifying base editors for high-throughput mutational scanning studies. Schwartz CI, Abell NS, Li A, Aradhana, Tycko J, Truong A, Montgomery SB, Hess GT. Nucleic Acids Res. 2025 Jun 20;53(12):gkaf620. doi: 10.1093/nar/gkaf620. PubMed 40613705.
Backbone
  Vector backbone: pGH483
  Modifications to backbone: Inserted PmCDA1 instead of dCas9
  Vector type: Mammalian Expression, Lentiviral
  Selectable markers: tagBFP
Growth in bacteria
  Bacterial resistance: Ampicillin, 100 μg/mL
  Growth temperature: 37°C
  Growth strain: NEB Stable
  Copy number: High Copy
Gene/Insert
  Gene/Insert name: dCas9-AID*
Terms and licenses: Academic/Nonprofit Terms; Industry Terms: Not Available to Industry
Depositor comments: Please visit https://doi.org/10.1101/2024.11.18.621003 for the bioRxiv preprint.
How to cite: pGH880 was a gift from Gaelen Hess (Addgene plasmid # 230839 ; http://n2t.net/addgene:230839 ; RRID:Addgene_230839)
