[The description below was written by a language model from this plasmid's Addgene catalogue record and pLannotate feature annotations shown in this document.]
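Description:
pGH880 is a 14.8 kb third-generation-style HIV-1 lentiviral transfer plasmid for mammalian expression of a diversifying base editor, built on the pGH483 backbone. In bacteria it is maintained through a high-copy ColE1/pUC origin and selected with ampicillin (AmpR under its own bla promoter). An f1 origin is also present. Outside the proviral region the backbone carries an SV40/EM7-driven BleoR cassette with an SV40 poly(A) signal, although the record lists only tagBFP as the selectable marker in mammalian cells.

Viral genomic RNA is transcribed from a CMV enhancer/promoter fused to a truncated 5' LTR. This is followed by the Ψ packaging signal with a gag fragment, the RRE for Rev-dependent nuclear export, and the cPPT/CTS. A second truncated LTR and a bGH poly(A) signal close the transfer unit.

Within it, the human EF-1α promoter drives a single open reading frame. A nucleoplasmin bipartite NLS precedes catalytically dead S. pyogenes Cas9, which is fused at its C-terminus to a variant of human activation-induced cytidine deaminase (AID*). According to the stated purpose, a T2A peptide then links this to TagBFP, though the T2A is not separately annotated in the feature table. The T2A would allow the blue reporter to be produced as a separate protein, marking transduced cells for sorting, and the downstream WPRE boosts transcript expression.

The "modifications" field mentions inserting PmCDA1 in place of dCas9. This conflicts with the insert name, the purpose and the annotated features, all of which indicate dCas9-AID*. The construct is associated with work on optimizing diversifying base editors, in which guide RNAs direct the deaminase to target loci for high-throughput mutational scanning.
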