Features (pLannotate 1.2.2; 34 found; start..end, strand, type, name):
     31..83      -  misc_feature   bom (fragment): basis of mobility region from pBR322
    238..617     +  enhancer       CMV enhancer: human cytomegalovirus immediate early enhancer
    618..817     +  promoter       CMV promoter: human cytomegalovirus (CMV) immediate early promoter
    835..1015    +  LTR            5' LTR (truncated): truncated 5' long terminal repeat (LTR) from HIV-1
   1062..1187    +  misc_feature   HIV-1 Ψ: packaging signal of human immunodeficiency virus type 1
   1171..1534    +  CDS            HIV-1 gag (fragment): gag protein from human immunodeficiency virus 1; gag
   1680..1913    +  misc_feature   RRE: The Rev response element (RRE) of HIV-1 allows for Rev-dependent mRNA export from the nucleus to the cytoplasm.
   2290..2390    +  CDS            Rev (fragment): human immunodeficiency virus 1 (HIV-1) Rev protein; rev; enhances nuclear export of unspliced and incompletely spliced viral mRNAs
   2440..2557    +  misc_feature   cPPT/CTS: central polypurine tract and central termination sequence of HIV-1
   2614..2680    +  CDS            small t antigen (fragment): SV40 (simian virus 40) small t antigen
   2687..3865    +  promoter       EF-1α promoter: strong constitutive promoter for human elongation factor EF-1α
   3881..3928    +  CDS            nucleoplasmin NLS: bipartite nuclear localization signal from nucleoplasmin
   3928..8029    +  CDS            dCas9 (fragment): catalytically dead mutant of the Cas9 endonuclease from the Streptococcus pyogenes Type II CRISPR/Cas system RNA-guided DNA-binding protein that lacks endonuclease activity due to the D10A mutation in the RuvC catalytic domain and the N863A mutation in the HNH catalytic domain
   8120..8705    +  CDS            AID (fragment): human activation-induced cytidine deaminase (Dickerson et al., 2003); AICDA
   8774..9471    +  CDS            TagBFP (fragment): monomeric blue fluorescent protein mammalian codon-optimized
   9480..9501    +  misc_feature   MCS (fragment): pBluescript multiple cloning site
   9504..10092   +  misc_feature   WPRE: woodchuck hepatitis virus posttranscriptional regulatory element
  10029..10610   +  CDS            nef (fragment): NEF_HV1H2 - Experimental evidence at protein level: Swiss-Prot protein existence level 1. Extracellular Nef protein targets CD4(+) T-lymphocytes for apoptosis by interacting with CXCR4 surface receptors. From Human immunodeficiency virus type 1 group M subtype B (isolate HXB2) (HIV-1).
  10617..10797   +  LTR            5' LTR (truncated): truncated 5' long terminal repeat (LTR) from HIV-1
  10829..11053   +  polyA_signal   bGH poly(A) signal: bovine growth hormone polyadenylation signal
  11057..11078   +  promoter       SV40 promoter (fragment): SV40 enhancer and early promoter
  11099..11527   +  rep_origin     f1 ori (sequence partly withheld): f1 bacteriophage origin of replication; arrow indicates direction of (+) strand synthesis
  11541..11870   +  promoter       SV40 promoter: SV40 enhancer and early promoter
  11918..11965   +  promoter       EM7 promoter: synthetic bacterial promoter&nbsp
  11984..12358   +  CDS            BleoR: antibiotic-binding protein; Sh ble from Streptoalloteichus hindustanus; confers resistance to bleomycin, phleomycin, and Zeocin™
  12368..12493   +  CDS            ble (fragment): BLE_KLEPN - Experimental evidence at protein level: Swiss-Prot protein existence level 1. Binding protein with a strong affinity to the bleomycin family of antibiotics. Binds to CL990; an antimitotic-antibiotic compound. From Klebsiella pneumoniae.
  12488..12609   +  polyA_signal   SV40 poly(A) signal: SV40 polyadenylation signal
  12680..12702   -  protein_bind   lac operator (fragment): The lac repressor binds to the lac operator to inhibit transcription in E. coli. This inhibition can be relieved by adding lactose or isopropyl-β-D-thiogalactopyranoside (IPTG). lac repressor encoded by lacI
  12706..12736   -  promoter       lac promoter: promoter for the E. coli lac operon
  12751..12772   -  protein_bind   CAP binding site: CAP binding activates transcription in the presence of cAMP. E. coli catabolite activator protein
  12785..12877   -  CDS            lacI (fragment): lac repressor; lacI; The lac repressor binds to the lac operator to inhibit transcription in E. coli. This inhibition can be relieved by adding lactose or isopropyl-β-D-thiogalactopyranoside (IPTG).
  13060..13648   -  rep_origin     ori: high-copy-number ColE1/pMB1/pBR322/pUC origin of replication
  13819..14679   -  CDS            AmpR: β-lactamase; bla; confers resistance to ampicillin, carbenicillin, and related antibiotics
  14680..14784   -  promoter       AmpR promoter: bla
>Addgene plasmid #230839 | pGH880 | addgene full sequence | sequence record 458309 | Addgene NGS Result
GTCGACGGATCGGGAGATCTCCCGATCCCCTATGGTGCACTCTCAGTACAATCTGCTCTGATGCCGCATA
GTTAAGCCAGTATCTGCTCCCTGCTTGTGTGTTGGAGGTCGCTGAGTAGTGCGCGAGCAAAATTTAAGCT
ACAACAAGGCAAGGCTTGACCGACAATTGCATGAAGAATCTGCTTAGGGTTAGGCGTTTTGCGCTGCTTC
GCGATGTACGGGCCAGATATACGCGTTGACATTGATTATTGACTAGTTATTAATAGTAATCAATTACGGG
GTCATTAGTTCATAGCCCATATATGGAGTTCCGCGTTACATAACTTACGGTAAATGGCCCGCCTGGCTGA
CCGCCCAACGACCCCCGCCCATTGACGTCAATAATGACGTATGTTCCCATAGTAACGCCAATAGGGACTT
TCCATTGACGTCAATGGGTGGAGTATTTACGGTAAACTGCCCACTTGGCAGTACATCAAGTGTATCATAT
GCCAAGTACGCCCCCTATTGACGTCAATGACGGTAAATGGCCCGCCTGGCATTATGCCCAGTACATGACC
TTATGGGACTTTCCTACTTGGCAGTACATCTACGTATTAGTCATCGCTATTACCATGGTGATGCGGTTTT
GGCAGTACATCAATGGGCGTGGATAGCGGTTTGACTCACGGGGATTTCCAAGTCTCCACCCCATTGACGT
CAATGGGAGTTTGTTTTGGCACCAAAATCAACGGGACTTTCCAAAATGTCGTAACAACTCCGCCCCATTG
ACGCAAATGGGCGGTAGGCGTGTACGGTGGGAGGTCTATATAAGCAGCGCGTTTTGCCTGTACTGGGTCT
CTCTGGTTAGACCAGATCTGAGCCTGGGAGCTCTCTGGCTAACTAGGGAACCCACTGCTTAAGCCTCAAT
AAAGCTTGCCTTGAGTGCTTCAAGTAGTGTGTGCCCGTCTGTTGTGTGACTCTGGTAACTAGAGATCCCT
CAGACCCTTTTAGTCAGTGTGGAAAATCTCTAGCAGTGGCGCCCGAACAGGGACTTGAAAGCGAAAGGGA
AACCAGAGGAGCTCTCTCGACGCAGGACTCGGCTTGCTGAAGCGCGCACGGCAAGAGGCGAGGGGCGGCG
ACTGGTGAGTACGCCAAAAATTTTGACTAGCGGAGGCTAGAAGGAGAGAGATGGGTGCGAGAGCGTCAGT
ATTAAGCGGGGGAGAATTAGATCGCGATGGGAAAAAATTCGGTTAAGGCCAGGGGGAAAGAAAAAATATA
AATTAAAACATATAGTATGGGCAAGCAGGGAGCTAGAACGATTCGCAGTTAATCCTGGCCTGTTAGAAAC
ATCAGAAGGCTGTAGACAAATACTGGGACAGCTACAACCATCCCTTCAGACAGGATCAGAAGAACTTAGA
TCATTATATAATACAGTAGCAACCCTCTATTGTGTGCATCAAAGGATAGAGATAAAAGACACCAAGGAAG
CTTTAGACAAGATAGAGGAAGAGCAAAACAAAAGTAAGACCACCGCACAGCAAGCGGCCGCTGATCTTCA
GACCTGGAGGAGGAGATATGAGGGACAATTGGAGAAGTGAATTATATAAATATAAAGTAGTAAAAATTGA
ACCATTAGGAGTAGCACCCACCAAGGCAAAGAGAAGAGTGGTGCAGAGAGAAAAAAGAGCAGTGGGAATA
GGAGCTTTGTTCCTTGGGTTCTTGGGAGCAGCAGGAAGCACTATGGGCGCAGCGTCAATGACGCTGACGG
TACAGGCCAGACAATTATTGTCTGGTATAGTGCAGCAGCAGAACAATTTGCTGAGGGCTATTGAGGCGCA
ACAGCATCTGTTGCAACTCACAGTCTGGGGCATCAAGCAGCTCCAGGCAAGAATCCTGGCTGTGGAAAGA
TACCTAAAGGATCAACAGCTCCTGGGGATTTGGGGTTGCTCTGGAAAACTCATTTGCACCACTGCTGTGC
CTTGGAATGCTAGTTGGAGTAATAAATCTCTGGAACAGATTTGGAATCACACGACCTGGATGGAGTGGGA
CAGAGAAATTAACAATTACACAAGCTTAATACACTCCTTAATTGAAGAATCGCAAAACCAGCAAGAAAAG
AATGAACAAGAATTATTGGAATTAGATAAATGGGCAAGTTTGTGGAATTGGTTTAACATAACAAATTGGC
TGTGGTATATAAAATTATTCATAATGATAGTAGGAGGCTTGGTAGGTTTAAGAATAGTTTTTGCTGTACT
TTCTATAGTGAATAGAGTTAGGCAGGGATATTCACCATTATCGTTTCAGACCCACCTCCCAACCCCGAGG
GGACCCGACAGGCCCGAAGGAATAGAAGAAGAAGGTGGAGAGAGAGACAGAGACAGATCCATTCGATTAG
TGAACGGATCGGCACTGCGTGCGCCAATTCTGCAGACAAATGGCAGTATTCATCCACAATTTTAAAAGAA
AAGGGGGGATTGGGGGGTACAGTGCAGGGGAAAGAATAGTAGACATAATAGCAACAGACATACAAACTAA
AGAATTACAAAAACAAATTACAAAAATTCAAAATTTTCGGGTTTATTACAGGGACAGCAGAGATCCAGTT
TGGTTAATTAGCTAGCTGCAAAGATGGATAAAGTTTTAAACAGAGAGGAATCTTTGCAGCTAATGGACCT
TCTAGGTCTTGAAAGGAGTGGGAATTGGCTCCGGTGCCCGTCAGTGGGCAGAGCGCACATCGCCCACAGT
CCCCGAGAAGTTGGGGGGAGGGGTCGGCAATTGAACCGGTGCCTAGAGAAGGTGGCGCGGGGTAAACTGG
GAAAGTGATGTCGTGTACTGGCTCCGCCTTTTTCCCGAGGGTGGGGGAGAACCGTATATAAGTGCAGTAG
TCGCCGTGAACGTTCTTTTTCGCAACGGGTTTGCCGCCAGAACACAGGTAAGTGCCGTGTGTGGTTCCCG
CGGGCCTGGCCTCTTTACGGGTTATGGCCCTTGCGTGCCTTGAATTACTTCCACCTGGCTGCAGTACGTG
ATTCTTGATCCCGAGCTTCGGGTTGGAAGTGGGTGGGAGAGTTCGAGGCCTTGCGCTTAAGGAGCCCCTT
CGCCTCGTGCTTGAGTTGAGGCCTGGCCTGGGCGCTGGGGCCGCCGCGTGCGAATCTGGTGGCACCTTCG
CGCCTGTCTCGCTGCTTTCGATAAGTCTCTAGCCATTTAAAATTTTTGATGACCTGCTGCGACGCTTTTT
TTCTGGCAAGATAGTCTTGTAAATGCGGGCCAAGATCTGCACACTGGTATTTCGGTTTTTGGGGCCGCGG
GCGGCGACGGGGCCCGTGCGTCCCAGCGCACATGTTCGGCGAGGCGGGGCCTGCGAGCGCGGCCACCGAG
AATCGGACGGGGGTAGTCTCAAGCTGGCCGGCCTGCTCTGGTGCCTGGCCTCGCGCCGCCGTGTATCGCC
CCGCCCTGGGCGGCAAGGCTGGCCCGGTCGGCACCAGTTGCGTGAGCGGAAAGATGGCCGCTTCCCGGCC
CTGCTGCAGGGAGCTCAAAATGGAGGACGCGGCGCTCGGGAGAGCGGGCGGGTGAGTCACCCACACAAAG
GAAAAGGGCCTTTCCGTCCTCAGCCGTCGCTTCATGTGACTCCACGGAGTACCGGGCGCCGTCCAGGCAC
CTCGATTAGTTCTCGAGCTTTTGGAGTACGTCGTCTTTAGGTTGGGGGGAGGGGTTTTATGCGATGGAGT
TTCCCCACACTGAGTGGGTGGAGACTGAAGTTAGGCCAGCTTGGCACTTGATGTAATTCTCCTTGGAATT
TGCCCTTTTTGAGTTTGGATCTTGGTTCATTCTCAAGCCTCAGACAGTGGTTCAAAGTTTTTTTCTTCCA
TTTCAGGTGTCGTGACGTACGGCCACCATGAAAAGGCCGGCGGCCACGAAAAAGGCCGGCCAGGCAAAAA
AGAAAAAGGACAAGAAGTACAGCATCGGCCTGGCCATCGGCACCAACTCTGTGGGCTGGGCCGTGATCAC
CGACGAGTACAAGGTGCCCAGCAAGAAATTCAAGGTGCTGGGCAACACCGACCGGCACAGCATCAAGAAG
AACCTGATCGGAGCCCTGCTGTTCGACAGCGGCGAAACAGCCGAGGCCACCCGGCTGAAGAGAACCGCCA
GAAGAAGATACACCAGACGGAAGAACCGGATCTGCTATCTGCAAGAGATCTTCAGCAACGAGATGGCCAA
GGTGGACGACAGCTTCTTCCACAGACTGGAAGAGTCCTTCCTGGTGGAAGAGGATAAGAAGCACGAGCGG
CACCCCATCTTCGGCAACATCGTGGACGAGGTGGCCTACCACGAGAAGTACCCCACCATCTACCACCTGA
GAAAGAAACTGGTGGACAGCACCGACAAGGCCGACCTGCGGCTGATCTATCTGGCCCTGGCCCACATGAT
CAAGTTCCGGGGCCACTTCCTGATCGAGGGCGACCTGAACCCCGACAACAGCGACGTGGACAAGCTGTTC
ATCCAGCTGGTGCAGACCTACAACCAGCTGTTCGAGGAAAACCCCATCAACGCCAGCGGCGTGGACGCCA
AGGCCATCCTGTCTGCCAGACTGAGCAAGAGCAGACGGCTGGAAAATCTGATCGCCCAGCTGCCCGGCGA
GAAGAAGAATGGCCTGTTCGGCAACCTGATTGCCCTGAGCCTGGGCCTGACCCCCAACTTCAAGAGCAAC
TTCGACCTGGCCGAGGATGCCAAACTGCAGCTGAGCAAGGACACCTACGACGACGACCTGGACAACCTGC
TGGCCCAGATCGGCGACCAGTACGCCGACCTGTTTCTGGCCGCCAAGAACCTGTCCGACGCCATCCTGCT
GAGCGACATCCTGAGAGTGAACACCGAGATCACCAAGGCCCCCCTGAGCGCCTCTATGATCAAGAGATAC
GACGAGCACCACCAGGACCTGACCCTGCTGAAAGCTCTCGTGCGGCAGCAGCTGCCTGAGAAGTACAAAG
AGATTTTCTTCGACCAGAGCAAGAACGGCTACGCCGGCTACATTGACGGCGGAGCCAGCCAGGAAGAGTT
CTACAAGTTCATCAAGCCCATCCTGGAAAAGATGGACGGCACCGAGGAACTGCTCGTGAAGCTGAACAGA
GAGGACCTGCTGCGGAAGCAGCGGACCTTCGACAACGGCAGCATCCCCCACCAGATCCACCTGGGAGAGC
TGCACGCCATTCTGCGGCGGCAGGAAGATTTTTACCCATTCCTGAAGGACAACCGGGAAAAGATCGAGAA
GATCCTGACCTTCCGCATCCCCTACTACGTGGGCCCTCTGGCCAGGGGAAACAGCAGATTCGCCTGGATG
ACCAGAAAGAGCGAGGAAACCATCACCCCCTGGAACTTCGAGGAAGTGGTGGACAAGGGCGCTTCCGCCC
AGAGCTTCATCGAGCGGATGACCAACTTCGATAAGAACCTGCCCAACGAGAAGGTGCTGCCCAAGCACAG
CCTGCTGTACGAGTACTTCACCGTGTATAACGAGCTGACCAAAGTGAAATACGTGACCGAGGGAATGAGA
AAGCCCGCCTTCCTGAGCGGCGAGCAGAAAAAGGCCATCGTGGACCTGCTGTTCAAGACCAACCGGAAAG
TGACCGTGAAGCAGCTGAAAGAGGACTACTTCAAGAAAATCGAGTGCTTCGACTCCGTGGAAATCTCCGG
CGTGGAAGATCGGTTCAACGCCTCCCTGGGCACATACCACGATCTGCTGAAAATTATCAAGGACAAGGAC
TTCCTGGACAATGAGGAAAACGAGGACATTCTGGAAGATATCGTGCTGACCCTGACACTGTTTGAGGACA
GAGAGATGATCGAGGAACGGCTGAAAACCTATGCCCACCTGTTCGACGACAAAGTGATGAAGCAGCTGAA
GCGGCGGAGATACACCGGCTGGGGCAGGCTGAGCCGGAAGCTGATCAACGGCATCCGGGACAAGCAGTCC
GGCAAGACAATCCTGGATTTCCTGAAGTCCGACGGCTTCGCCAACAGAAACTTCATGCAGCTGATCCACG
ACGACAGCCTGACCTTTAAAGAGGACATCCAGAAAGCCCAGGTGTCCGGCCAGGGCGATAGCCTGCACGA
GCACATTGCCAATCTGGCCGGCAGCCCCGCCATTAAGAAGGGCATCCTGCAGACAGTGAAGGTGGTGGAC
GAGCTCGTGAAAGTGATGGGCCGGCACAAGCCCGAGAACATCGTGATCGAAATGGCCAGAGAGAACCAGA
CCACCCAGAAGGGACAGAAGAACAGCCGCGAGAGAATGAAGCGGATCGAAGAGGGCATCAAAGAGCTGGG
CAGCCAGATCCTGAAAGAACACCCCGTGGAAAACACCCAGCTGCAGAACGAGAAGCTGTACCTGTACTAC
CTGCAGAATGGGCGGGATATGTACGTGGACCAGGAACTGGACATCAACCGGCTGTCCGACTACGATGTGG
ACCACATCGTGCCTCAGAGCTTTCTGAAGGACGACTCCATCGACAACAAGGTGCTGACCAGAAGCGACAA
GGCCCGGGGCAAGAGCGACAACGTGCCCTCCGAAGAGGTCGTGAAGAAGATGAAGAACTACTGGCGGCAG
CTGCTGAACGCCAAGCTGATTACCCAGAGAAAGTTCGACAATCTGACCAAGGCCGAGAGAGGCGGCCTGA
GCGAACTGGATAAGGCCGGCTTCATCAAGAGACAGCTGGTGGAAACCCGGCAGATCACAAAGCACGTGGC
ACAGATCCTGGACTCCCGGATGAACACTAAGTACGACGAGAATGACAAGCTGATCCGGGAAGTGAAAGTG
ATCACCCTGAAGTCCAAGCTGGTGTCCGATTTCCGGAAGGATTTCCAGTTTTACAAAGTGCGCGAGATCA
ACAACTACCACCACGCCCACGACGCCTACCTGAACGCCGTCGTGGGAACCGCCCTGATCAAAAAGTACCC
TAAGCTGGAAAGCGAGTTCGTGTACGGCGACTACAAGGTGTACGACGTGCGGAAGATGATCGCCAAGAGC
GAGCAGGAAATCGGCAAGGCTACCGCCAAGTACTTCTTCTACAGCAACATCATGAACTTTTTCAAGACCG
AGATTACCCTGGCCAACGGCGAGATCCGGAAGCGGCCTCTGATCGAGACAAACGGCGAAACCGGGGAGAT
CGTGTGGGATAAGGGCCGGGATTTTGCCACCGTGCGGAAAGTGCTGAGCATGCCCCAAGTGAATATCGTG
AAAAAGACCGAGGTGCAGACAGGCGGCTTCAGCAAAGAGTCTATCCTGCCCAAGAGGAACAGCGATAAGC
TGATCGCCAGAAAGAAGGACTGGGACCCTAAGAAGTACGGCGGCTTCGACAGCCCCACCGTGGCCTATTC
TGTGCTGGTGGTGGCCAAAGTGGAAAAGGGCAAGTCCAAGAAACTGAAGAGTGTGAAAGAGCTGCTGGGG
ATCACCATCATGGAAAGAAGCAGCTTCGAGAAGAATCCCATCGACTTTCTGGAAGCCAAGGGCTACAAAG
AAGTGAAAAAGGACCTGATCATCAAGCTGCCTAAGTACTCCCTGTTCGAGCTGGAAAACGGCCGGAAGAG
AATGCTGGCCTCTGCCGGCGAACTGCAGAAGGGAAACGAACTGGCCCTGCCCTCCAAATATGTGAACTTC
CTGTACCTGGCCAGCCACTATGAGAAGCTGAAGGGCTCCCCCGAGGATAATGAGCAGAAACAGCTGTTTG
TGGAACAGCACAAGCACTACCTGGACGAGATCATCGAGCAGATCAGCGAGTTCTCCAAGAGAGTGATCCT
GGCCGACGCTAATCTGGACAAAGTGCTGTCCGCCTACAACAAGCACCGGGATAAGCCCATCAGAGAGCAG
GCCGAGAATATCATCCACCTGTTTACCCTGACCAATCTGGGAGCCCCTGCCGCCTTCAAGTACTTTGACA
CCACCATCGACCGGAAGAGGTACACCAGCACCAAAGAGGTGCTGGACGCCACCCTGATCCACCAGAGCAT
CACCGGCCTGTACGAGACACGGATCGACCTGTCTCAGCTGGGAGGCGACAGCGCTGGAGGAGGTGGAAGC
GGAGGAGGAGGAAGCGGAGGAGGAGGTAGCGGACCTAAGAAAAAGAGGAAGGTGGCGGCCGCTGGATCCA
TGGACAGCCTCTTGATGAACCGGAGGGAGTTTCTTTACCAATTCAAAAATGTCCGCTGGGCTAAGGGTCG
GCGTGAGACCTACCTGTGCTACGTAGTGAAGAGGCGTGACAGTGCTACATCCTTTTCACTGGACTTTGGT
TATCTTCGCAATAAGAACGGCTGCCACGTGGAATTGCTCTTCCTCCGCTACATCTCGGACTGGGACCTAG
ACCCTGGCCGCTGCTACCGCGTCACCTGGTTCATCTCCTGGAGCCCCTGCTACGACTGTGCCCGACATGT
GGCCGACTTTCTGCGAGGGAACCCCAACCTCAGTCTGAGGATCTTCACCGCGCGCCTCTACTTCTGTGAG
GACCGCAAGGCTGAGCCCGAGGGGCTGCGGCGGCTGCACCGCGCCGGGGTGCAAATAGCCATCATGACCT
TCAAAGATTATTTTTACTGCTGGAATACTTTTGTAGAAAACCACGGAAGAACTTTCAAAGCCTGGGAAGG
GCTGCATGAAAATTCAGTTCGTCTCTCCAGACAGCTTCGGCGCATCCTTTTGCCCCTGTATGAGGTTGAT
GACTTACGAGACGCATTTCGTACTTGTACAGGCAGTGGAGAGGGCAGAGGAAGTCTGCTAACATGCGGTG
ACGTCGAGGAGAATCCTGGCCCAAGCGAGCTGATTAAGGAGAACATGCACATGAAGCTGTACATGGAGGG
CACCGTGGACAACCATCACTTCAAGTGCACATCCGAGGGCGAAGGCAAGCCCTACGAGGGCACCCAGACC
ATGAGAATCAAGGTGGTCGAGGGCGGCCCTCTCCCCTTCGCCTTCGACATCCTGGCTACTAGCTTCCTCT
ACGGCAGCAAGACCTTCATCAACCACACCCAGGGCATCCCCGACTTCTTCAAGCAGTCCTTCCCTGAGGG
CTTCACATGGGAGAGAGTCACCACATACGAAGACGGGGGCGTGCTGACCGCTACCCAGGACACCAGCCTC
CAGGACGGCTGCCTCATCTACAACGTCAAGATCAGAGGGGTGAACTTCACATCCAACGGCCCTGTGATGC
AGAAGAAAACACTCGGCTGGGAGGCCTTCACCGAGACGCTGTACCCCGCTGACGGCGGCCTGGAAGGCAG
AAACGACATGGCCCTGAAGCTCGTGGGCGGGAGCCATCTGATCGCAAACATCAAGACCACATATAGATCC
AAGAAACCCGCTAAGAACCTCAAGATGCCTGGCGTCTACTATGTGGACTACAGACTGGAAAGAATCAAGG
AGGCCAACAACGAGACCTACGTCGAGCAGCACGAGGTGGCAGTGGCCAGATACTGCGACCTCCCTAGCAA
ACTGGGGCACAAGCTTAATTAGTAAGGCCGAATTCGATATCAAGCTTATCGGTAATCAACCTCTGGATTA
CAAAATTTGTGAAAGATTGACTGGTATTCTTAACTATGTTGCTCCTTTTACGCTATGTGGATACGCTGCT
TTAATGCCTTTGTATCATGCTATTGCTTCCCGTATGGCTTTCATTTTCTCCTCCTTGTATAAATCCTGGT
TGCTGTCTCTTTATGAGGAGTTGTGGCCCGTTGTCAGGCAACGTGGCGTGGTGTGCACTGTGTTTGCTGA
CGCAACCCCCACTGGTTGGGGCATTGCCACCACCTGTCAGCTCCTTTCCGGGACTTTCGCTTTCCCCCTC
CCTATTGCCACGGCGGAACTCATCGCCGCCTGCCTTGCCCGCTGCTGGACAGGGGCTCGGCTGTTGGGCA
CTGACAATTCCGTGGTGTTGTCGGGGAAATCATCGTCCTTTCCTTGGCTGCTCGCCTGTGTTGCCACCTG
GATTCTGCGCGGGACGTCCTTCTGCTACGTCCCTTCGGCCCTCAATCCAGCGGACCTTCCTTCCCGCGGC
CTGCTGCCGGCTCTGCGGCCTCTTCCGCGTCTTCGCCTTCGCCCTCAGACGAGTCGGATCTCCCTTTGGG
CCGCCTCCCCGCATCGATACCGTCGACCTCGAGACCTAGAAAAACATGGAGCAATCACAAGTAGCAATAC
AGCAGCTACCAATGCTGATTGTGCCTGGCTAGAAGCACAAGAGGAGGAGGAGGTGGGTTTTCCAGTCACA
CCTCAGGTACCTTTAAGACCAATGACTTACAAGGCAGCTGTAGATCTTAGCCACTTTTTAAAAGAAAAGG
GGGGACTGGAAGGGCTAATTCACTCCCAACGAAGACAAGATATCCTTGATCTGTGGATCTACCACACACA
AGGCTACTTCCCTGATTGGCAGAACTACACACCAGGGCCAGGGATCAGATATCCACTGACCTTTGGATGG
TGCTACAAGCTAGTACCAGTTGAGCAAGAGAAGGTAGAAGAAGCCAATGAAGGAGAGAACACCCGCTTGT
TACACCCTGTGAGCCTGCATGGGATGGATGACCCGGAGAGAGAAGTATTAGAGTGGAGGTTTGACAGCCG
CCTAGCATTTCATCACATGGCCCGAGAGCTGCATCCGGACTGTACTGGGTCTCTCTGGTTAGACCAGATC
TGAGCCTGGGAGCTCTCTGGCTAACTAGGGAACCCACTGCTTAAGCCTCAATAAAGCTTGCCTTGAGTGC
TTCAAGTAGTGTGTGCCCGTCTGTTGTGTGACTCTGGTAACTAGAGATCCCTCAGACCCTTTTAGTCAGT
GTGGAAAATCTCTAGCAGGGCCCGTTTAAACCCGCTGATCAGCCTCGACTGTGCCTTCTAGTTGCCAGCC
ATCTGTTGTTTGCCCCTCCCCCGTGCCTTCCTTGACCCTGGAAGGTGCCACTCCCACTGTCCTTTCCTAA
TAAAATGAGGAAATTGCATCGCATTGTCTGAGTAGGTGTCATTCTATTCTGGGGGGTGGGGTGGGGCAGG
ACAGCAAGGGGGAGGATTGGGAAGACAATAGCAGGCATGCTGGGGATGCGGTGGGCTCTATGGCTTCTGA
GGCGGAAAGAACCAGCTGGGGCTCTAGGGGGTATCCCC
[124 nt withheld, positions 11099-11222]
C
[91 nt withheld, positions 11224-11314]
A
[49 nt withheld, positions 11316-11364]
CCTTTGACGTTGGAGTCCACGTTCTTT
[37 nt withheld, positions 11392-11428]
ACCCTATCTCGGTCTATTCTTTTGATTTATAAGGGATTTTGCCGATTTCGGCCTATTGGTTAAAAAATGA
GCTGATTTAACAAAAATTTAACGCGAATTAATTCTGTGGAATGTGTGTCAGTTAGGGTGTGGAAAGTCCC
CAGGCTCCCCAGCAGGCAGAAGTATGCAAAGCATGCATCTCAATTAGTCAGCAACCAGGTGTGGAAAGTC
CCCAGGCTCCCCAGCAGGCAGAAGTATGCAAAGCATGCATCTCAATTAGTCAGCAACCATAGTCCCGCCC
CTAACTCCGCCCATCCCGCCCCTAACTCCGCCCAGTTCCGCCCATTCTCCGCCCCATGGCTGACTAATTT
TTTTTATTTATGCAGAGGCCGAGGCCGCCTCTGCCTCTGAGCTATTCCAGAAGTAGTGAGGAGGCTTTTT
TGGAGGCCTAGGCTTTTGCAAAAAGCTCCCGGGAGCTTGTATATCCATTTTCGGATCTGATCAGCACGTG
TTGACAATTAATCATCGGCATAGTATATCGGCATAGTATAATACGACAAGGTGAGGAACTAAACCATGGC
CAAGTTGACCAGTGCCGTTCCGGTGCTCACCGCGCGCGACGTCGCCGGAGCGGTCGAGTTCTGGACCGAC
CGGCTCGGGTTCTCCCGGGACTTCGTGGAGGACGACTTCGCCGGTGTGGTCCGGGACGACGTGACCCTGT
TCATCAGCGCGGTCCAGGACCAGGTGGTGCCGGACAACACCCTGGCCTGGGTGTGGGTGCGCGGCCTGGA
CGAGCTGTACGCCGAGTGGTCGGAGGTCGTGTCCACGAACTTCCGGGACGCCTCCGGGCCGGCCATGACC
GAGATCGGCGAGCAGCCGTGGGGGCGGGAGTTCGCCCTGCGCGACCCGGCCGGCAACTGCGTGCACTTCG
TGGCCGAGGAGCAGGACTGACACGTGCTACGAGATTTCGATTCCACCGCCGCCTTCTATGAAAGGTTGGG
CTTCGGAATCGTTTTCCGGGACGCCGGCTGGATGATCCTCCAGCGCGGGGATCTCATGCTGGAGTTCTTC
GCCCACCCCAACTTGTTTATTGCAGCTTATAATGGTTACAAATAAAGCAATAGCATCACAAATTTCACAA
ATAAAGCATTTTTTTCACTGCATTCTAGTTGTGGTTTGTCCAAACTCATCAATGTATCTTATCATGTCTG
TATACCGTCGACCTCTAGCTAGAGCTTGGCGTAATCATGGTCATAGCTGTTTCCTGTGTGAAATTGTTAT
CCGCTCACAATTCCACACAACATACGAGCCGGAAGCATAAAGTGTAAAGCCTGGGGTGCCTAATGAGTGA
GCTAACTCACATTAATTGCGTTGCGCTCACTGCCCGCTTTCCAGTCGGGAAACCTGTCGTGCCAGCTGCA
TTAATGAATCGGCCAACGCGCGGGGAGAGGCGGTTTGCGTATTGGGCGCTCTTCCGCTTCCTCGCTCACT
GACTCGCTGCGCTCGGTCGTTCGGCTGCGGCGAGCGGTATCAGCTCACTCAAAGGCGGTAATACGGTTAT
CCACAGAATCAGGGGATAACGCAGGAAAGAACATGTGAGCAAAAGGCCAGCAAAAGGCCAGGAACCGTAA
AAAGGCCGCGTTGCTGGCGTTTTTCCATAGGCTCCGCCCCCCTGACGAGCATCACAAAAATCGACGCTCA
AGTCAGAGGTGGCGAAACCCGACAGGACTATAAAGATACCAGGCGTTTCCCCCTGGAAGCTCCCTCGTGC
GCTCTCCTGTTCCGACCCTGCCGCTTACCGGATACCTGTCCGCCTTTCTCCCTTCGGGAAGCGTGGCGCT
TTCTCATAGCTCACGCTGTAGGTATCTCAGTTCGGTGTAGGTCGTTCGCTCCAAGCTGGGCTGTGTGCAC
GAACCCCCCGTTCAGCCCGACCGCTGCGCCTTATCCGGTAACTATCGTCTTGAGTCCAACCCGGTAAGAC
ACGACTTATCGCCACTGGCAGCAGCCACTGGTAACAGGATTAGCAGAGCGAGGTATGTAGGCGGTGCTAC
AGAGTTCTTGAAGTGGTGGCCTAACTACGGCTACACTAGAAGAACAGTATTTGGTATCTGCGCTCTGCTG
AAGCCAGTTACCTTCGGAAAAAGAGTTGGTAGCTCTTGATCCGGCAAACAAACCACCGCTGGTAGCGGTG
GTTTTTTTGTTTGCAAGCAGCAGATTACGCGCAGAAAAAAAGGATCTCAAGAAGATCCTTTGATCTTTTC
TACGGGGTCTGACGCTCAGTGGAACGAAAACTCACGTTAAGGGATTTTGGTCATGAGATTATCAAAAAGG
ATCTTCACCTAGATCCTTTTAAATTAAAAATGAAGTTTTAAATCAATCTAAAGTATATATGAGTAAACTT
GGTCTGACAGTTACCAATGCTTAATCAGTGAGGCACCTATCTCAGCGATCTGTCTATTTCGTTCATCCAT
AGTTGCCTGACTCCCCGTCGTGTAGATAACTACGATACGGGAGGGCTTACCATCTGGCCCCAGTGCTGCA
ATGATACCGCGAGACCCACGCTCACCGGCTCCAGATTTATCAGCAATAAACCAGCCAGCCGGAAGGGCCG
AGCGCAGAAGTGGTCCTGCAACTTTATCCGCCTCCATCCAGTCTATTAATTGTTGCCGGGAAGCTAGAGT
AAGTAGTTCGCCAGTTAATAGTTTGCGCAACGTTGTTGCCATTGCTACAGGCATCGTGGTGTCACGCTCG
TCGTTTGGTATGGCTTCATTCAGCTCCGGTTCCCAACGATCAAGGCGAGTTACATGATCCCCCATGTTGT
GCAAAAAAGCGGTTAGCTCCTTCGGTCCTCCGATCGTTGTCAGAAGTAAGTTGGCCGCAGTGTTATCACT
CATGGTTATGGCAGCACTGCATAATTCTCTTACTGTCATGCCATCCGTAAGATGCTTTTCTGTGACTGGT
GAGTACTCAACCAAGTCATTCTGAGAATAGTGTATGCGGCGACCGAGTTGCTCTTGCCCGGCGTCAATAC
GGGATAATACCGCGCCACATAGCAGAACTTTAAAAGTGCTCATCATTGGAAAACGTTCTTCGGGGCGAAA
ACTCTCAAGGATCTTACCGCTGTTGAGATCCAGTTCGATGTAACCCACTCGTGCACCCAACTGATCTTCA
GCATCTTTTACTTTCACCAGCGTTTCTGGGTGAGCAAAAACAGGAAGGCAAAATGCCGCAAAAAAGGGAA
TAAGGGCGACACGGAAATGTTGAATACTCATACTCTTCCTTTTTCAATATTATTGAAGCATTTATCAGGG
TTATTGTCTCATGAGCGGATACATATTTGAATGTATTTAGAAAAATAAACAAATAGGGGTTCCGCGCACA
TTTCCCCGAAAAGTGCCACCTGAC
